Addgene plasmid #43760: IV-CTC
Depositing lab: Chad Cowan & Kiran Musunuru. Depositing organization: Harvard University. Publication: A TALEN Genome-Editing System for Generating Human Stem Cell-Based Disease Models. Ding Q, Lee YK, Schaefer EA, Peters DT, Veres A, Kim K, Kuperwasser N, Motola DL, Meissner TB, Hendriks WT, Trevisan M, Gupta RM, Moisan A, Banks E, Friesen M, Schinzel RT, Xia F, Tang A, Xia Y, Figueroa E, Wann A, Ahfeldt T, Daheron L, Zhang F, Rubin LL, Peng LF, Chung RT, Musunuru K, Cowan CA. Cell Stem Cell. 2012 Dec 12. pii: S1934-5909(12)00645-5. doi: 10.1016/j.stem.2012.11.011. PubMed 23246482.
Backbone
  Vector backbone: pCRII-TOPO
  Backbone manufacturer: Invitrogen
  Backbone size w/o insert (bp): 3973
  Vector type: Bacterial Cloning
Growth in bacteria
  Bacterial resistance: Ampicillin and Kanamycin, 100 & 50 μg/mL
  Growth temperature: 37°C
  Growth strain: Top10
  Copy number: High Copy
Gene/Insert
  Gene/Insert name: IV-CTC
  Species: Synthetic
  Insert size (bp): 279
  Cloning method: TOPO Cloning
  Sequencing primers: 5′ T7; 3′ M13-rev
Terms and licenses: Academic/Nonprofit Terms; Industry Terms: Not Available to Industry
How to cite: IV-CTC was a gift from Chad Cowan & Kiran Musunuru (Addgene plasmid # 43760 ; http://n2t.net/addgene:43760 ; RRID:Addgene_43760)
