[The description below was written by a language model from this plasmid's Addgene catalogue record.]
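Description:
IV-CTC is a bacterial cloning plasmid built on the commercial pCRII-TOPO backbone (about 4 kb without insert), into which a 279 bp synthetic fragment has been introduced by TOPO cloning. It is a high-copy plasmid propagated in E. coli and can be selected with both ampicillin and kanamycin, consistent with the two resistance markers carried by this backbone. The listed sequencing primers, T7 on one side and M13 reverse on the other, read across the insertion site from the flanking vector sequence and allow the insert to be verified. No feature table accompanies the record, so the orientation of the insert and the exact arrangement of backbone elements are not documented here.

The insert is described only by its name and as synthetic; the record does not spell out what it encodes. The associated publication describes a TALEN genome-editing system for generating human stem cell-based disease models, and the naming suggests that this plasmid is one member of a library of pre-assembled TALE repeat modules. In that reading, "CTC" would denote the three target bases recognised and "IV" the position of the module within the array. The insert size is also compatible with a small block of roughly three TALE repeats. This interpretation is an inference from the name, size and publication title rather than something stated in the fields. The plasmid has no eukaryotic promoter or expression function listed. It appears to serve purely as a storage and source vector, from which the module is taken for assembly into full-length TALEN constructs.
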