>Addgene plasmid #43760 | IV-CTC | depositor partial sequence | sequence record 59025 | IV-CTC sequence 279 bps
CGTCTCGACTCACCCCAGAGCAGGTCGTGGCGATCGCAAGCCACGACGGAGGAAAGCAAGCCTTGGAAAC
AGTACAGAGGCTGTTGCCTGTGCTGTGCCAAGCGCACGGCCTCACCCCAGAGCAGGTCGTGGCCATTGCC
TCGAATGGAGGGGGCAAACAGGCGTTGGAAACCGTACAACGATTGCTGCCGGTGCTGTGCCAAGCGCACG
GATTAACCCCAGAGCAGGTCGTGGCGATCGCAAGCCACGACGGAGGAAGACCCGCACTGGAGAGAGACG
