>Addgene plasmid #43760 | IV-CTC | addgene partial sequence | sequence record 62185 | M13-F20 5'-TGTAAAACGACGGCCAGT-3'
CTATAGGGCGAATTGGGCCCTCTAGATGCATGCTCGAGCGGCCGCCAGTGTGATGGATATCTGCAGAATT
CGCCCTTATATAGATGCCGTCCTAGCGCGTCTCGACTCACCCCAGAGCAGGTCGTGGCGATCGCAAGCCA
CGACGGAGGAAAGCAAGCCTTGGAAACAGTACAGAGGCTGTTGCCTGTGCTGTGCCAAGCGCACGGCCTC
ACCCCAGAGCAGGTCGTGGCCATTGCCTCGAATGGAGGGGGCAAACAGGCGTTGGAAACCGTACAACGAT
TGCTGCCGGTGCTGTGCCAAGCGCACGGATTAACCCCAGAGCAGGTCGTGGCGATCGCAAGCCACGACGG
AGGAAGACCCGCACTGGAGAGAGACGTGGGCACAGGAAAGATACTTAAGGGCGAATTCCAGCACACTGGC
GGCCGTTACTAGTGGATCCGAGCTCGGTACCAAGCTTGGCGTAATCATGGTCATAGCTGTTTCCTGTGTG
AAATTGTTATCCGCTCACAATTCCACACAACATACGAGCCGGAAGCATAAAGTGTAAAGCCTGGGGTGCC
TAATGAGTGAGCTAACTCACATTAATTGCGTTGCGCTCACTGCCCGCTTTCCAGTCGGGAAACCTGTCGT
GCCAGCTGCATTAATGAATCGGCCAACGCGCGGGGAGAGGCGGTTTGCGTATTGGGCGCTCTTCCGCTTC
CTCGCTCACTGACTCGCTGCGCTCGGTCGTTCGGCTGCGGCGAGCGGTATCAGCTCACTCAAAGGCGGTA
ATACGGTTATCCACAGAATCAGGGGATAACGCAGGAAAGAACATGTGAGCAAAAGGCCAGCAAAAGGCCA
GGAACCGTAAAAAGGCCGCGTTGCTGGCGTTTTTCCATAGGCTCCGCCCCCCTGACGAG
